Addgene plasmid #104738: pUG-309
Purpose: Level 2 construct
Depositing lab: Marco Trujillo. Depositing organization: Leibniz Institute of Plant Biochemistry (IPB). Publication: UbiGate: a synthetic biology toolbox to analyse ubiquitination. Kowarschik K, Hoehenwarter W, Marillonnet S, Trujillo M. New Phytol. 2018 Mar;217(4):1749-1763. doi: 10.1111/nph.14900. Epub 2017 Nov 30. PubMed 29194629.
Backbone
  Vector backbone: pET-28GG
  Backbone size w/o insert (bp): 5190
  Vector type: Bacterial Expression
Growth in bacteria
  Bacterial resistance: Kanamycin, 50 μg/mL
  Growth temperature: 37°C
  Growth strain: DH5alpha
  Copy number: Low Copy
Gene/Insert
  Gene/Insert name: HIS-Ubq_UBA1_HA-UBC18_EL3 (alt name: AT4G05320,AT2G30110,AT5G42990)
  Species: A. thaliana (mustard weed)
  Insert size (bp): 4378
  Promoter: T7
  Tag / fusion protein: HIS-Ubq, HA-E2 (N terminal on insert)
  Cloning method: Restriction Enzyme; 5′ cloning site BpiI (destroyed during cloning); 3′ cloning site BpiI (destroyed during cloning)
  Sequencing primers: 5′ T7; 3′ T7 Terminal
Terms and licenses: Academic/Nonprofit Terms; Industry Terms: Not Available to Industry
How to cite: pUG-309 was a gift from Marco Trujillo (Addgene plasmid # 104738 ; http://n2t.net/addgene:104738 ; RRID:Addgene_104738)
