[The description below was written by a language model from this plasmid's Addgene catalogue record and pLannotate feature annotations shown in this document.]
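Description:
pUG-309 is a bacterial expression plasmid from the UbiGate toolbox, described in the record as a "Level 2" construct, meaning a multigene assembly built by Golden Gate-style cloning with BpiI into the pET-28GG backbone (the BpiI sites were destroyed during assembly). The backbone carries the usual pET elements: a ColE1/pBR322-type origin with the bom region and rop, which keeps copy number low; an f1 origin; a kanamycin resistance gene for selection; and lacI with its own promoter. Remnants of a tetracycline resistance gene are annotated, but only as fragments.

The payload is a polycistronic Arabidopsis thaliana ubiquitination cassette driven by a single T7 promoter with an adjacent lac operator, so transcription depends on T7 RNA polymerase and is IPTG-inducible. Three open reading frames follow in series, each preceded by its own T7 gene 10-type ribosome binding site. They encode His-tagged ubiquitin, the E1 ubiquitin-activating enzyme UBA1, and the E2 ubiquitin-conjugating enzyme UBC18 with an N-terminal HA epitope tag, annotated as two tandem 3xHA-like blocks. A T7 terminator closes the unit. The "EL3" at the end of the insert name is not explained in the record, and no E3 ligase or substrate coding sequence is annotated. Between UBC18 and the terminator there is only a short unannotated stretch and a small fragment matching a T7 gene 10B-derived tag.

Co-expressing ubiquitin, E1 and E2 in E. coli reconstitutes the upstream part of the plant ubiquitination cascade, and the His and HA tags allow purification and detection of the components. The depositor and repository sequences (about 9.6 kb) carry the same features in the same order and differ only in their start coordinate and by a few nucleotides.
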