Features (pLannotate 1.2.2; 25 found; start..end, strand, type, name):
     12..467     +  rep_origin     f1 ori (sequence partly withheld): f1 bacteriophage origin of replication; arrow indicates direction of (+) strand synthesis
    494..551     +  promoter       AmpR promoter (fragment): bla
    560..1375    -  CDS            KanR: aminoglycoside phosphotransferase; aph(3')-Ia; confers resistance to kanamycin in bacteria or G418 (Geneticin®) in eukaryotes
   1497..2085    +  rep_origin     ori: high-copy-number ColE1/pMB1/pBR322/pUC origin of replication
   2271..2413    -  misc_feature   bom: basis of mobility region from pBR322
   2515..2706    -  CDS            rop: Rop protein, which maintains plasmids at low copy number; rop
   2723..3103    +  CDS            YPB1_ECOLX: Protein predicted: Swiss-Prot protein existence level 4. From Escherichia coli.
   3175..3466    -  CDS            TcR (fragment): tetracycline efflux protein; tet; confers resistance to tetracycline
   3481..3502    -  protein_bind   CAP binding site: CAP binding activates transcription in the presence of cAMP. E. coli catabolite activator protein
   3515..4597    -  CDS            lacI: lac repressor; lacI; The lac repressor binds to the lac operator to inhibit transcription in E. coli. This inhibition can be relieved by adding lactose or isopropyl-β-D-thiogalactopyranoside (IPTG).
   4598..4675    -  promoter       lacI promoter: lacI
   4683..4962    -  CDS            TcR (fragment): tetracycline efflux protein; tet; confers resistance to tetracycline
   4984..5002    +  promoter       T7 promoter: promoter for bacteriophage T7 RNA polymerase
   5003..5027    +  protein_bind   lac operator: The lac repressor binds to the lac operator to inhibit transcription in E. coli. This inhibition can be relieved by adding lactose or isopropyl-β-D-thiogalactopyranoside (IPTG). lac repressor encoded by lacI
   5048..5065    +  RBS            RBS (fragment): efficient ribosome binding site from bacteriophage T7 gene 10 (Olins and Rangwala, 1989)
   5080..5098    +  CDS            9xHis (fragment): 9xHis affinity tag
   5105..5332    +  CDS            UBIQ_AVESA: Experimental evidence at protein level: Swiss-Prot protein existence level 1. Ubiquitin exists either covalently attached to another protein, or free (unanchored). When covalently bound, it is conjugated to target proteins via an isopeptide bond either as a monomer (monoubiquitin), a polymer linked via different Lys residues of the ubiquitin (polyubiquitin chains) or a linear polymer linked via the initiator Met of the ubiquitin (linear polyubiquitin chains). Polyubiquitin chains, when attached to a target protein, have different functions depending on the Lys residue of the ubiquitin that is
   5344..5361    +  RBS            RBS (fragment): efficient ribosome binding site from bacteriophage T7 gene 10 (Olins and Rangwala, 1989)
   5368..8607    +  CDS            UBA1: UBE11_ARATH - Also known as MOS5. Experimental evidence at protein level: Swiss-Prot protein existence level 1. Activates ubiquitin by first adenylating its C-terminal glycine residue with ATP, and thereafter linking this residue to the side chain of a cysteine residue in E1, yielding a ubiquitin-E1 thioester and free AMP. From Arabidopsis thaliana (Mouse-ear cress).
   8619..8636    +  RBS            RBS (fragment): efficient ribosome binding site from bacteriophage T7 gene 10 (Olins and Rangwala, 1989)
   8646..8734    +  CDS            3xHA (fragment): three tandem HA epitope tags
   8748..8836    +  CDS            3xHA (fragment): three tandem HA epitope tags
   8838..9320    +  CDS            UBC18: UBC18_ARATH - Experimental evidence at transcript level: Swiss-Prot protein existence level 2. Accepts the ubiquitin from the E1 complex and catalyzes its covalent attachment to other proteins. From Arabidopsis thaliana (Mouse-ear cress).
   9439..9488    +  CDS            SET1 (fragment): solubility-enhancement tag derived from T7 phage gene 10B
   9496..9543    +  terminator     T7 terminator: transcription terminator for bacteriophage T7 RNA polymerase
>Addgene plasmid #104738 | pUG-309 | depositor full sequence | sequence record 198566 | Full Sequence
TGGCGAATGGG
[124 nt withheld, positions 12-135]
C
[91 nt withheld, positions 137-227]
A
[49 nt withheld, positions 229-277]
CCTTTGACGTTGGAGTCCACGTTCTTT
[37 nt withheld, positions 305-341]
ACCCTATCTCGGTCTATTCTTTTGATTTATAAGGGATTTTGCCGATTTCGGCCTATTGGTTAAAAAATGA
GCTGATTTAACAAAAATTTAACGCGAATTTTAACAAAATATTAACGTTTACAATTTCAGGTGGCACTTTT
CGGGGAAATGTGCGCGGAACCCCTATTTGTTTATTTTTCTAAATACATTCAAATATGTATCCGCTCATGA
ATTAATTCTTAGAAAAACTCATCGAGCATCAAATGAAACTGCAATTTATTCATATCAGGATTATCAATAC
CATATTTTTGAAAAAGCCGTTTCTGTAATGAAGGAGAAAACTCACCGAGGCAGTTCCATAGGATGGCAAG
ATCCTGGTATCGGTCTGCGATTCCGACTCGTCCAACATCAATACAACCTATTAATTTCCCCTCGTCAAAA
ATAAGGTTATCAAGTGAGAAATCACCATGAGTGACGACTGAATCCGGTGAGAATGGCAAAAGTTTATGCA
TTTCTTTCCAGACTTGTTCAACAGGCCAGCCATTACGCTCGTCATCAAAATCACTCGCATCAACCAAACC
GTTATTCATTCGTGATTGCGCCTGAGCGAGTCGAAATACGCGATCGCTGTTAAAAGGACAATTACAAACA
GGAATCGAATGCAACCGGCGCAGGAACACTGCCAGCGCATCAACAATATTTTCACCTGAATCAGGATATT
CTTCTAATACCTGGAATGCTGTTTTCCCGGGGATCGCAGTGGTGAGTAACCATGCATCATCAGGAGTACG
GATAAAATGCTTGATGGTCGGAAGAGGCATAAATTCCGTCAGCCAGTTTAGTCTGACCATCTCATCTGTA
ACATCATTGGCAACGCTACCTTTGCCATGTTTCAGAAACAACTCTGGCGCATCGGGCTTCCCATACAATC
GATAGATTGTCGCACCTGATTGCCCGACATTATCGCGAGCCCATTTATACCCATATAAATCAGCATCCAT
GTTGGAATTTAATCGCGGCCTAGAGCAAGACGTTTCCCGTTGAATATGGCTCATAACACCCCTTGTATTA
CTGTTTATGTAAGCAGACAGTTTTATTGTTCATGACCAAAATCCCTTAACGTGAGTTTTCGTTCCACTGA
GCGTCAGACCCCGTAGAAAAGATCAAAGGATCTTCTTGAGATCCTTTTTTTCTGCGCGTAATCTGCTGCT
TGCAAACAAAAAAACCACCGCTACCAGCGGTGGTTTGTTTGCCGGATCAAGAGCTACCAACTCTTTTTCC
GAAGGTAACTGGCTTCAGCAGAGCGCAGATACCAAATACTGTCCTTCTAGTGTAGCCGTAGTTAGGCCAC
CACTTCAAGAACTCTGTAGCACCGCCTACATACCTCGCTCTGCTAATCCTGTTACCAGTGGCTGCTGCCA
GTGGCGATAAGTCGTGTCTTACCGGGTTGGACTCAAGACGATAGTTACCGGATAAGGCGCAGCGGTCGGG
CTGAACGGGGGGTTCGTGCACACAGCCCAGCTTGGAGCGAACGACCTACACCGAACTGAGATACCTACAG
CGTGAGCTATGAGAAAGCGCCACGCTTCCCGAAGGGAGAAAGGCGGACAGGTATCCGGTAAGCGGCAGGG
TCGGAACAGGAGAGCGCACGAGGGAGCTTCCAGGGGGAAACGCCTGGTATCTTTATAGTCCTGTCGGGTT
TCGCCACCTCTGACTTGAGCGTCGATTTTTGTGATGCTCGTCAGGGGGGCGGAGCCTATGGAAAAACGCC
AGCAACGCGGCCTTTTTACGGTTCCTGGCCTTTTGCTGGCCTTTTGCTCACATGTTCTTTCCTGCGTTAT
CCCCTGATTCTGTGGATAACCGTATTACCGCCTTTGAGTGAGCTGATACCGCTCGCCGCAGCCGAACGAC
CGAGCGCAGCGAGTCAGTGAGCGAGGAAGCGGAAGAGCGCCTGATGCGGTATTTTCTCCTTACGCATCTG
TGCGGTATTTCACACCGCATATATGGTGCACTCTCAGTACAATCTGCTCTGATGCCGCATAGTTAAGCCA
GTATACACTCCGCTATCGCTACGTGACTGGGTCATGGCTGCGCCCCGACACCCGCCAACACCCGCTGACG
CGCCCTGACGGGCTTGTCTGCTCCCGGCATCCGCTTACAGACAAGCTGTGACCGACTCCGGGAGCTGCAT
GTGTCAGAGGTTTTCACCGTCATCACCGAAACGCGCGAGGCAGCTGCGGTAAAGCTCATCAGCGTGGTCG
TGAAGCGATTCACAGATGTCTGCCTGTTCATCCGCGTCCAGCTCGTTGAGTTTCTCCAGAAGCGTTAATG
TCTGGCTTCTGATAAAGCGGGCCATGTTAAGGGCGGTTTTTTCCTGTTTGGTCACTGATGCCTCCGTGTA
AGGGGGATTTCTGTTCATGGGGGTAATGATACCGATGAAACGAGAGAGGATGCTCACGATACGGGTTACT
GATGATGAACATGCCCGGTTACTGGAACGTTGTGAGGGTAAACAACTGGCGGTATGGATGCGGCGGGACC
AGAGAAAAATCACTCAGGGTCAATGCCAGCGCTTCGTTAATACAGATGTAGGTGTTCCACAGGGTAGCCA
GCAGCATCCTGCGATGCAGATCCGGAACATAATGGTGCAGGGCGCTGACTTCCGCGTTTCCAGACTTTAC
GAAACACGGAAACCCAAGACCATTCATGTTGTTGCTCAGGTCGCAGACGTTTTGCAGCAGCAGTCGCTTC
ACGTTCGCTCGCGTATCGGTGATTCATTCTGCTAACCAGTAAGGCAACCCCGCCAGCCTAGCCGGGTCCT
CAACGACAGGAGCACGATCATGCGCACCCGTGGGGCCGCCATGCCGGCGATAATGGCCTGCTTCTCGCCG
AAACGTTTGGTGGCGGGACCAGTGACGAAGGCTTGAGCGAGGGCGTGCAAGATTCCGAATACCGCAAGCG
ACAGGCCGATCATCGTCGCGCTCCAGCGAAAGCGGTCCTCGCCGAAAATGACCCAGAGCGCTGCCGGCAC
CTGTCCTACGAGTTGCATGATAAAGAACACAGTCATAAGTGCGGCGACGATAGTCATGCCCCGCGCCCAC
CGGAAGGAGCTGACTGGGTTGAAGGCTCTCAAGGGCATCGGTCGAGATCCCGGTGCCTAATGAGTGAGCT
AACTTACATTAATTGCGTTGCGCTCACTGCCCGCTTTCCAGTCGGGAAACCTGTCGTGCCAGCTGCATTA
ATGAATCGGCCAACGCGCGGGGAGAGGCGGTTTGCGTATTGGGCGCCAGGGTGGTTTTTCTTTTCACCAG
TGACACGGGCAACAGCTGATTGCCCTTCACCGCCTGGCCCTGAGAGAGTTGCAGCAAGCGGTCCACGCTG
GTTTGCCCCAGCAGGCGAAAATCCTGTTTGATGGTGGTTAACGGCGGGATATAACATGAGCTGTCCTCGG
TATCGTCGTATCCCACTACCGAGATATCCGCACCAACGCGCAGCCCGGACTCGGTAATGGCGCGCATTGC
GCCCAGCGCCATCTGATCGTTGGCAACCAGCATCGCAGTGGGAACGATGCCCTCATTCAGCATTTGCATG
GTTTGTTGAAAACCGGACATGGCACTCCAGTCGCCTTCCCGTTCCGCTATCGGCTGAATTTGATTGCGAG
TGAGATATTTATGCCAGCCAGCCAGACGCAGACGCGCCGAGACAGAACTTAATGGGCCCGCTAACAGCGC
GATTTGCTGGTGACCCAATGCGACCAGATGCTCCACGCCCAGTCGCGTACCGTCCTCATGGGAGAAAATA
ATACTGTTGATGGGTGTCTGGTCAGAGACATCAAGAAATAACGCCGGAACATTAGTGCAGGCAGCTTCCA
CAGCAATGGCATCCTGGTCATCCAGCGGATAGTTAATGATCAGCCCACTGACGCGTTGCGCGAGAAGATT
GTGCACCGCCGCTTTACAGGCTTCGACGCCGCTTCGTTCTACCATCGACACCACCACGCTGGCACCCAGT
TGATCGGCGCGAGATTTAATCGCCGCGACAATTTGCGACGGCGCGTGCAGGGCCAGACTGGAGGTGGCAA
CGCCAATCAGCAACGACTGTTTGCCCGCCAGTTGTTGTGCCACGCGGTTGGGAATGTAATTCAGCTCCGC
CATCGCCGCTTCCACTTTTTCCCGCGTTTTCGCAGAAACGTGGCTGGCCTGGTTCACCACGCGGGAAACG
GTCTGATAAGAGACACCGGCATACTCTGCGACATCGTATAACGTTACTGGTTTCACATTCACCACCCTGA
ATTGACTCTCTTCCGGGCGCTATCATGCCATACCGCGAAAGGTTTTGCGCCATTCGATGGTGTCCGGGAT
CTCGACGCTCTCCCTTATGCGACTCCTGCATTAGGAAGCAGCCCAGTAGTAGGTTGAGGCCGTTGAGCAC
CGCCGCCGCAAGGAATGGTGCATGCAAGGAGATGGCGCCCAACAGTCCCCCGGCCACGGGGCCTGCCACC
ATACCCACGCCGAAACAAGCGCTCATGAGCCCGAAGTGGCGAGCCCGATCTTCCCCATCGGTGATGTCGG
CGATATAGGCGCCAGCAACCGCACCTGTGGCGCCGGTGATGCCGGCCACGATGCGTCCGGCGTAGAGGAT
CGAGATCTCGATCCCGCGAAATTAATACGACTCACTATAGGGGAATTGTGAGCGGATAACAATTCCCCTC
TAGAAATAATTTTGCCTTAACTTTAAGAAGGAGATATACCATGGGCAGCCACCACCACCACCACCACAGC
GGAATGCAGATCTTTGTTAAGACTCTCACCGGAAAGACAATCACCCTGGAGGTGGAAAGCTCCGACACCA
TCGACAACGTTAAGGCCAAGATCCAGGATAAGGAGGGCATTCCTCCGGATCAGCAGAGGCTTATTTTCGC
CGGCAAGCAGCTAGAGGATGGCCGTACGTTGGCTGATTACAATATCCAGAAGGAATCCACCCTCCACTTG
GTCCTCAGGCTCCGTGGTGGTTAAGCTTGCAATTAACTTTAAGAAGGAGATATACAATGCTTCACAAGCG
AGCTAGTGAAGCTAACGATAAGAACGATAATACCATCATCGGTTCCGATTTAGCATCATCTAAGAAACGC
CGTATCGATTTCACTGAATCTTCGTCTGATAAGTCATCTTCGATTTTAGCTTCTGGTAGTAGCAGGGGTT
TTCACGGCGATAGCGTCGTTCAGCAAATCGACATGGCTTTTGGTAATTCGAACCGTCAGGAGATTGATGA
AGATCTGCACAGTCGCCAGCTCGCCGTCTATGGTCGTGAGACTATGAGGCGTCTCTTTGCTTCCAATGTT
CTCATCTCGGGGATGCACGGTCTTGGTGCCGAGATTGCCAAGAATCTTATACTTGCTGGTGTGAAGTCTG
TGACCTTGCATGATGAAAGAGTTGTAGAGCTATGGGACTTATCAAGCAACTTTGTTTTCTCGGAGGATGA
TGTTGGCAAGAATAGAGCAGATGCTTCTGTTCAGAAGTTACAGGATCTTAACAATGCTGTGGTTGTCTCT
AGCTTGACCAAAAGCTTAAACAAAGAGGATCTTTCTGGCTTCCAGGTTGTTGTATTCTCTGACATAAGCA
TGGAAAGAGCAATCGAATTTGATGACTATTGTCACAGCCATCAGCCTCCTATCGCTTTTGTCAAGGCTGA
TGTCAGGGGTCTTTTCGGCTCTGTCTTTTGTGATTTTGGGCCTGAATTTGCGGTTCTTGATGTTGATGGA
GAGGAACCCCATACAGGCATCATTGCGTCTATCTCTAATGAGAACCAGGCATTTATTTCCTGTGTCGACG
ATGAGAGGCTTGAGTTTGAAGATGGTGACCTAGTTGTTTTCTCAGAAGTTGAGGGTATGACAGAATTGAA
TGATGGGAAACCAAGGAAGATAAAAAGTACACGGCCATATTCATTCACCCTTGATGAGGACACTACTAAC
TATGGAACATATGTGAAGGGTGGTATTGTCACTCAAGTGAAACAGCCAAAGTTACTGAATTTCAAGCCAT
TGAGGGAAGCGCTTAAGGATCCAGGGGATTTTCTATTTAGTGATTTCTCTAAGTTTGATCGGCCTCCACT
CCTTCACTTAGCATTCCAGGCACTTGATCATTTTAAAGCTGAAGCTGGCAGATTTCCTGTTGCTGGCTCA
GAAGAGGACGCTCAGAAGCTTATATCGATTGCCACAGCCATCAATACCGGGCAGGGTGATTTAAAGGTGG
AGAATGTTGATCAGAAGCTTCTAAGACACTTTTCCTTTGGAGCCAAGGCTGTCCTGAATCCTATGGCTGC
AATGTTTGGCGGTATTGTTGGACAGGAGGTTGTTAAAGCTTGCTCTGGAAAATTTCATCCTCTCTTCCAG
TTTTTCTACTTTGATTCAGTGGAGTCACTCCCCTCTGAACCTGTGGACTCGAGTGACTTTGCACCAAGAA
ACAGCCGGTATGATGCCCAAATATCTGTATTTGGGGCCAAGTTCCAGAAGAAACTTGAAGATGCTAAAGT
TTTCACAGTAGGGTCTGGTGCTCTTGGCTGTGAGTTCTTGAAAAATTTGGCTCTGATGGGGGTTTCTTGT
GGAAGCCAAGGGAAGCTGACAGTGACAGATGATGATATCATTGAGAAGAGTAACCTCAGTCGTCAATTTC
TGTTCCGTGACTGGAACATTGGACAGGCTAAATCCACAGTTGCTGCTTCGGCTGCTGCTGTTATAAATCC
TCGCTTCAACATTGAGGCCCTGCAAAACCGTGTTGGCGCGGAGACTGAGAATGTATTTGACGATGCCTTC
TGGGAGAACTTAACTGTTGTCGTCAATGCACTGGATAATGTTAATGCGAGGCTCTATGTTGATTCGAGGT
GCTTGTATTTCCAGAAGCCTCTCCTTGAGTCTGGAACTCTTGGTACAAAGTGCAACACACAGTCGGTTAT
CCCACATCTAACTGAAAATTACGGTGCCTCAAGGGACCCACCAGAGAAACAGGCCCCCATGTGTACAGTG
CATTCCTTCCCGCATAACATTGATCACTGTTTAACTTGGGCTCGCTCTGAGTTTGAGGGTCTGCTGGAGA
AAACTCCCGCTGAAGTGAATGCATATCTTTCTAGCCCAGTTGAGTACACTAACTCAATGATGAGTGCTGG
TGATGCTCAGGCGAGGGACACATTGGAGAGGATTGTTGAGTGCCTTGAAAAGGAGAAGTGTGAAACCTTC
CAAGACTGCTTAACCTGGGCACGACTGAGGTTTGAGGATTACTTTGTGAACCGTGTCAAGCAATTGATAT
ACACATTTCCTGAAGATGCTGCGACTAGTACCGGAGCTCCATTCTGGTCTGCTCCAAAAAGATTCCCTCG
TCCACTCCAGTACTCGTCGTCCGACCCAAGTCTCCTTAACTTTATCACAGCGACTGCTATTTTACGAGCA
GAGACATTTGGGATCCCGATACCTGAGTGGACTAAGAACCCAAAGGAAGCAGCAGAAGCTGTTGACAGAG
TGATAGTCCCAGACTTTGAGCCAAGGCAAGATGCAAAGATTGTGACTGATGAGAAAGCTACCACTTTAAC
CACTGCTTCGGTGGACGACGCTGCAGTCATCGACGATCTCATTGCTAAGATCGACCAGTGTAGGCATAAC
TTGTCGCCAGACTTCAGGATGAAACCTATTCAGTTCGAAAAGGATGATGATACAAACTATCACATGGATG
TGATAGCAGGACTAGCCAACATGAGGGCGAGAAATTACAGCATCCCTGAAGTGGACAAGCTGAAAGCAAA
GTTCATAGCAGGGAGAATCATCCCAGCCATTGCGACTTCAACAGCCATGGCTACTGGGCTGGTCTGCCTC
GAGCTGTACAAGGTCCTTGATGGAGGACATAAAGTGGAAGCTTACAGAAACACATTTGCCAACCTGGCAC
TTCCACTATTCTCCATGGCTGAACCACTTCCACCAAAGGTGGTGAAGCACCGTGACATGGCTTGGACAGT
TTGGGACAGATGGGTTCTCAAGGGAAACCCAACTCTTCGTGAGGTGTTGCAGTGGCTGGAGGACAAAGGG
CTTAGCGCATACAGCATCTCTTGTGGAAGCTGTCTACTGTTCAACAGTATGTTCACAAGGCACAAGGAGA
GGATGGACAAGAAGGTTGTGGATCTCGCTCGGGATGTTGCGAAAGTCGAGTTACCGCCTTATCGCAACCA
TCTTGATGTAGTGGTGGCTTGTGAGGATGAAGATGACAATGACGTCGATATTCCTCTCGTCTCTATCTAC
TTCAGGTGAGCTTACTATTAACTTTAAGAAGGAGATATACCATGTACCCATACGATGTTCCTGACTATGC
GGGCTATCCCTATGACGTCCCGGACTATGCAGGATTGTATCCATATGACGTTCCAGATTACGCCACTAGA
GCTGCTTACCCATACGATGTTCCTGACTATGCGGGCTATCCCTATGACGTCCCGGACTATGCAGGATTGT
ATCCATATGACGTTCCAGATTACGCAATGACAAGCTCTTCATCTCCTTCACGCAAGGCGTTAAGCAAGAT
CGCGTGTAATAGGTTACAAAAGGAGTTATCAGAGTGGCAAGTAAATCCACCGACTGGGTTTAAGCACAGA
GTTACTGATAATCTTCAAAAATGGGTAATTGAGGTAACAGGAGCACCTGGTACGCTTTACGCTAATGAAA
CTTATAATCTTCAGGTTGAGTTTCCTCAACATTATCCTATGGAAGCTCCTCAGGTGATTTTTGTTCCACC
AGCACCGTTACATCCTCATATTTACAGCAATGGACATATTTGTTTAGATATTCTGTATGACTCATGGTCA
CCAGCAATGACAGTGAGTTCAGTCTGCATCAGCATCCTCTCAATGCTATCAAGTTCCCCCGAAAAGCAAC
GCCCGACTGATAACGATCGATATGTGAAGAACTGCAAGAACGGGAGGTCACCTAAAGAGACAAGGTGGTG
GTTCCATGACGACAAGGTTTAAGCTTTTACGCTTTTAAGCCAGCCCCGACACCCGCCAACACCCGCTGAC
GCGCCCTGACGGGCTTGTCTGCTCCCGGCATCCGCTTACAGACAAGCTGTGACCGGGATGAGATCCGGCT
GCTAACAAAGCCCGAAAGGAAGCTGAGTTGGCTGCTGCCACCGCTGAGCAATAACTAGCATAACCCCTTG
GGGCCTCTAAACGGGTCTTGAGGGGTTTTTTGCTGAAAGGAGGAACTATATCCGGAT
