Features (pLannotate 1.2.2; 25 found; start..end, strand, type, name):
    103..121     +  promoter       T7 promoter: promoter for bacteriophage T7 RNA polymerase
    122..146     +  protein_bind   lac operator: The lac repressor binds to the lac operator to inhibit transcription in E. coli. This inhibition can be relieved by adding lactose or isopropyl-β-D-thiogalactopyranoside (IPTG). lac repressor encoded by lacI
    167..184     +  RBS            RBS (fragment): efficient ribosome binding site from bacteriophage T7 gene 10 (Olins and Rangwala, 1989)
    199..217     +  CDS            9xHis (fragment): 9xHis affinity tag
    224..451     +  CDS            UBIQ_AVESA: Experimental evidence at protein level: Swiss-Prot protein existence level 1. Ubiquitin exists either covalently attached to another protein, or free (unanchored). When covalently bound, it is conjugated to target proteins via an isopeptide bond either as a monomer (monoubiquitin), a polymer linked via different Lys residues of the ubiquitin (polyubiquitin chains) or a linear polymer linked via the initiator Met of the ubiquitin (linear polyubiquitin chains). Polyubiquitin chains, when attached to a target protein, have different functions depending on the Lys residue of the ubiquitin that is
    463..480     +  RBS            RBS (fragment): efficient ribosome binding site from bacteriophage T7 gene 10 (Olins and Rangwala, 1989)
    487..3726    +  CDS            UBA1: UBE11_ARATH - Also known as MOS5. Experimental evidence at protein level: Swiss-Prot protein existence level 1. Activates ubiquitin by first adenylating its C-terminal glycine residue with ATP, and thereafter linking this residue to the side chain of a cysteine residue in E1, yielding a ubiquitin-E1 thioester and free AMP. From Arabidopsis thaliana (Mouse-ear cress).
   3738..3755    +  RBS            RBS (fragment): efficient ribosome binding site from bacteriophage T7 gene 10 (Olins and Rangwala, 1989)
   3765..3853    +  CDS            3xHA (fragment): three tandem HA epitope tags
   3867..3955    +  CDS            3xHA (fragment): three tandem HA epitope tags
   3957..4439    +  CDS            UBC18: UBC18_ARATH - Experimental evidence at transcript level: Swiss-Prot protein existence level 2. Accepts the ubiquitin from the E1 complex and catalyzes its covalent attachment to other proteins. From Arabidopsis thaliana (Mouse-ear cress).
   4558..4607    +  CDS            SET1 (fragment): solubility-enhancement tag derived from T7 phage gene 10B
   4615..4662    +  terminator     T7 terminator: transcription terminator for bacteriophage T7 RNA polymerase
   4699..5127    +  rep_origin     f1 ori (sequence partly withheld): f1 bacteriophage origin of replication; arrow indicates direction of (+) strand synthesis
   5180..5237    +  promoter       AmpR promoter (fragment): bla
   5246..6061    -  CDS            KanR: aminoglycoside phosphotransferase; aph(3')-Ia; confers resistance to kanamycin in bacteria or G418 (Geneticin®) in eukaryotes
   6183..6771    +  rep_origin     ori: high-copy-number ColE1/pMB1/pBR322/pUC origin of replication
   6957..7096    -  misc_feature   bom: basis of mobility region from pBR322
   7198..7389    -  CDS            rop: Rop protein, which maintains plasmids at low copy number; rop
   7406..7786    +  CDS            YPB1_ECOLX: Protein predicted: Swiss-Prot protein existence level 4. From Escherichia coli.
   7858..8149    -  CDS            TcR (fragment): tetracycline efflux protein; tet; confers resistance to tetracycline
   8164..8185    -  protein_bind   CAP binding site: CAP binding activates transcription in the presence of cAMP. E. coli catabolite activator protein
   8198..9280    -  CDS            lacI: lac repressor; lacI; The lac repressor binds to the lac operator to inhibit transcription in E. coli. This inhibition can be relieved by adding lactose or isopropyl-β-D-thiogalactopyranoside (IPTG).
   9281..9358    -  promoter       lacI promoter: lacI
   9366..81      -  CDS            TcR (fragment) (across the origin): tetracycline efflux protein; tet; confers resistance to tetracycline
>Addgene plasmid #104738 | pUG-309 | addgene full sequence | sequence record 205502 | Addgene NGS Result
GTGATGTCGGCGATATAGGCGCCAGCAACCGCACCTGTGGCGCCGGTGATGCCGGCCACGATGCGTCCGG
CGTAGAGGATCGAGATCTCGATCCCGCGAAATTAATACGACTCACTATAGGGGAATTGTGAGCGGATAAC
AATTCCCCTCTAGAAATAATTTTGCCTTAACTTTAAGAAGGAGATATACCATGGGCAGCCACCACCACCA
CCACCACAGCGGAATGCAGATCTTTGTTAAGACTCTCACCGGAAAGACAATCACCCTAGAGGTGGAAAGC
TCCGACACCATCGACAACGTTAAGGCCAAGATCCAGGATAAGGAGGGCATTCCTCCGGATCAGCAGAGGC
TTATTTTCGCCGGCAAGCAGCTAGAGGATGGCCGTACGTTGGCTGATTACAATATCCAGAAGGAATCCAC
CCTCCACTTGGTCCTCAGGCTCCGTGGTGGTTAAGCTTGCAATTAACTTTAAGAAGGAGATATACAATGC
TTCACAAGCGAGCTAGTGAAGCTAACGATAAGAACGATAATACCATCATCGGTTCCGATTTAGCATCATC
TAAGAAACGCCGTATCGATTTCACTGAATCTTCGTCTGATAAGTCATCTTCGATTTTAGCTTCTGGTAGT
AGCAGGGGTTTTCACGGCGATAGCGTCGTTCAGCAAATCGACATGGCTTTTGGTAATTCGAACCGTCAGG
AGATTGATGAAGATCTGCACAGTCGCCAGCTCGCCGTCTATGGTCGTGAGACTATGAGGCGTCTCTTTGC
TTCCAATGTTCTCATCTCGGGGATGCACGGTCTTGGTGCCGAGATTGCCAAGAATCTTATACTTGCTGGT
GTGAAGTCTGTGACCTTGCATGATGAAAGAGTTGTAGAGCTATGGGACTTATCAAGCAACTTTGTTTTCT
CGGAGGATGATGTTGGCAAGAATAGAGCAGATGCTTCTGTTCAGAAGTTACAGGATCTTAACAATGCTGT
GGTTGTCTCTAGCTTGACCAAAAGCTTAAACAAAGAGGATCTTTCTGGCTTCCAGGTTGTTGTATTCTCT
GACATAAGCATGGAAAGAGCAATCGAATTTGATGACTATTGTCACAGCCATCAGCCTCCTATCGCTTTTG
TCAAGGCTGATGTCAGGGGTCTTTTCGGCTCTGTCTTTTGTGATTTTGGGCCTGAATTTGCGGTTCTTGA
TGTTGATGGAGAGGAACCCCATACAGGCATCATTGCGTCTATCTCTAATGAGAACCAGGCATTTATTTCC
TGTGTCGACGATGAGAGGCTTGAGTTTGAAGATGGTGACCTAGTTGTTTTCTCAGAAGTTGAGGGTATGA
CAGAATTGAATGATGGGAAACCAAGGAAGATAAAAAGTACACGGCCATATTCATTCACCCTTGATGAGGA
CACTACTAACTATGGAACATATGTGAAGGGTGGTATTGTCACTCAAGTGAAACAGCCAAAGTTACTGAAT
TTCAAGCCATTGAGGGAAGCGCTTAAGGATCCAGGGGATTTTCTATTTAGTGATTTCTCTAAGTTTGATC
GGCCTCCACTCCTTCACTTAGCATTCCAGGCACTTGATCATTTTAAAGCTGAAGCTGGCAGATTTCCTGT
TGCTGGCTCAGAAGAGGACGCTCAGAAGCTTATATCGATTGCCACAGCCATCAATACCGGGCAGGGTGAT
TTAAAGGTGGAGAATGTTGATCAGAAGCTTCTAAGACACTTTTCCTTTGGAGCCAAGGCTGTCCTGAATC
CTATGGCTGCAATGTTTGGCGGTATTGTTGGACAGGAGGTTGTTAAAGCTTGCTCTGGAAAATTTCATCC
TCTCTTCCAGTTTTTCTACTTTGATTCAGTGGAGTCACTCCCCTCTGAACCTGTGGACTCGAGTGACTTT
GCACCAAGAAACAGCCGGTATGATGCCCAAATATCTGTATTTGGGGCCAAGTTCCAGAAGAAACTTGAAG
ATGCTAAAGTTTTCACAGTAGGGTCTGGTGCTCTTGGCTGTGAGTTCTTGAAAAATTTGGCTCTGATGGG
GGTTTCTTGTGGAAGCCAAGGGAAGCTGACAGTGACAGATGATGATATCATTGAGAAGAGTAACCTCAGT
CGTCAATTTCTGTTCCGTGACTGGAACATTGGACAGGCTAAATCCACAGTTGCTGCTTCGGCTGCTGCTG
TTATAAATCCTCGCTTCAACATTGAGGCCCTGCAAAACCGTGTTGGCGCGGAGACTGAGAATGTATTTGA
CGATGCCTTCTGGGAGAACTTAACTGTTGTCGTCAATGCACTGGATAATGTTAATGCGAGGCTCTATGTT
GATTCGAGGTGCTTGTATTTCCAGAAGCCTCTCCTTGAGTCTGGAACTCTTGGTACAAAGTGCAACACAC
AGTCGGTTATCCCACATCTAACTGAAAATTACGGTGCCTCAAGGGACCCACCAGAGAAACAGGCCCCCAT
GTGTACAGTGCATTCCTTCCCGCATAACATTGATCACTGTTTAACTTGGGCTCGCTCTGAGTTTGAGGGT
CTGCTGGAGAAAACTCCCGCTGAAGTGAATGCATATCTTTCTAGCCCAGTTGAGTACACTAACTCAATGA
TGAGTGCTGGTGATGCTCAGGCGAGGGACACATTGGAGAGGATTGTTGAGTGCCTTGAAAAGGAGAAGTG
TGAAACCTTCCAAGACTGCTTAACCTGGGCACGACTGAGGTTTGAGGATTACTTTGTGAACCGTGTCAAG
CAATTGATATACACATTTCCTGAAGATGCTGCGACTAGTACCGGAGCTCCATTCTGGTCTGCTCCAAAAA
GATTCCCTCGTCCACTCCAGTACTCGTCGTCCGACCCAAGTCTCCTTAACTTTATCACAGCGACTGCTAT
TTTACGAGCAGAGACATTTGGGATCCCGATACCTGAGTGGACTAAGAACCCAAAGGAAGCAGCAGAAGCT
GTTGACAGAGTGATAGTCCCAGACTTTGAGCCAAGGCAAGATGCAAAGATTGTGACTGATGAGAAAGCTA
CCACTTTAACCACTGCTTCGGTGGACGACGCTGCAGTCATCGACGATCTCATTGCTAAGATCGACCAGTG
TAGGCATAACTTGTCGCCAGACTTCAGGATGAAACCTATTCAGTTCGAAAAGGATGATGATACAAACTAT
CACATGGATGTGATAGCAGGACTAGCCAACATGAGGGCGAGAAATTACAGCATCCCTGAAGTGGACAAGC
TGAAAGCAAAGTTCATAGCAGGGAGAATCATCCCAGCCATTGCGACTTCAACAGCCATGGCTACTGGGCT
GGTCTGCCTCGAGCTGTACAAGGTCCTTGATGGAGGACATAAAGTGGAAGCTTACAGAAACACATTTGCC
AACCTGGCACTTCCACTATTCTCCATGGCTGAACCACTTCCACCAAAGGTGGTGAAGCACCGTGACATGG
CTTGGACAGTTTGGGACAGATGGGTTCTCAAGGGAAACCCAACTCTTCGTGAGGTGTTGCAGTGGCTGGA
GGACAAAGGGCTTAGCGCATACAGCATCTCTTGTGGAAGCTGTCTACTGTTCAACAGTATGTTCACAAGG
CACAAGGAGAGGATGGACAAGAAGGTTGTGGATCTCGCTCGGGATGTTGCGAAAGTCGAGTTACCGCCTT
ATCGCAACCATCTTGATGTAGTGGTGGCTTGTGAGGATGAAGATGACAATGACGTCGATATTCCTCTCGT
CTCTATCTACTTCAGGTGAGCTTACTATTAACTTTAAGAAGGAGATATACCATGTACCCATACGATGTTC
CTGACTATGCGGGCTATCCCTATGACGTCCCGGACTATGCAGGATTGTATCCATATGACGTTCCAGATTA
CGCCACTAGAGCTGCTTACCCATACGATGTTCCTGACTATGCGGGCTATCCCTATGACGTCCCGGACTAT
GCAGGATTGTATCCATATGACGTTCCAGATTACGCAATGACAAGCTCTTCATCTCCTTCACGCAAGGCGT
TAAGCAAGATCGCGTGTAATAGGTTACAAAAGGAGTTATCAGAGTGGCAAGTAAATCCACCGACTGGGTT
TAAGCACAGAGTTACTGATAATCTTCAAAAATGGGTAATTGAGGTAACAGGAGCACCTGGTACGCTTTAC
GCTAATGAAACTTATAATCTTCAGGTTGAGTTTCCTCAACATTATCCTATGGAAGCTCCTCAGGTGATTT
TTGTTCCACCAGCACCGTTACATCCTCATATTTACAGCAATGGACATATTTGTTTAGATATTCTGTATGA
CTCATGGTCACCAGCAATGACAGTGAGTTCAGTCTGCATCAGCATCCTCTCAATGCTATCAAGTTCCCCC
GAAAAGCAACGCCCGACTGATAACGATCGATATGTGAAGAACTGCAAGAACGGGAGGTCACCTAAAGAGA
CAAGGTGGTGGTTCCATGACGACAAGGTTTAAGCTTTTACGCTTTTAAGCCAGCCCCGACACCCGCCAAC
ACCCGCTGACGCGCCCTGACGGGCTTGTCTGCTCCCGGCATCCGCTTACAGACAAGCTGTGACCGGGATG
AGATCCGGCTGCTAACAAAGCCCGAAAGGAAGCTGAGTTGGCTGCTGCCACCGCTGAGCAATAACTAGCA
TAACCCCTTGGGGCCTCTAAACGGGTCTTGAGGGGTTTTTTGCTGAAAGGAGGAACTATATCCGGATTGG
CGAATGGG
[124 nt withheld, positions 4699-4822]
C
[91 nt withheld, positions 4824-4914]
A
[49 nt withheld, positions 4916-4964]
CCTTTGACGTTGGAGTCCACGTTCTTT
[37 nt withheld, positions 4992-5028]
ACCCTATCTCGGTCTATTCTTTTGATTTATAAGGGATTTTGCCGATTTCGGCCTATTGGTTAAAAAATGA
GCTGATTTAACAAAAATTTAACGCGAATTTTAACAAAATATTAACGCTTACAATTTAGGTGGCACTTTTC
GGGGAAATGTGCGCGGAACCCCTATTTGTTTATTTTTCTAAATACATTCAAATATGTATCCGCTCATGAA
TTAATTCTTAGAAAAACTCATCGAGCATCAAATGAAACTGCAATTTATTCATATCAGGATTATCAATACC
ATATTTTTGAAAAAGCCGTTTCTGTAATGAAGGAGAAAACTCACCGAGGCAGTTCCATAGGATGGCAAGA
TCCTGGTATCGGTCTGCGATTCCGACTCGTCCAACATCAATACAACCTATTAATTTCCCCTCGTCAAAAA
TAAGGTTATCAAGTGAGAAATCACCATGAGTGACGACTGAATCCGGTGAGAATGGCAAAAGTTTATGCAT
TTCTTTCCAGACTTGTTCAACAGGCCAGCCATTACGCTCGTCATCAAAATCACTCGCATCAACCAAACCG
TTATTCATTCGTGATTGCGCCTGAGCGAGTCGAAATACGCGATCGCTGTTAAAAGGACAATTACAAACAG
GAATCGAATGCAACCGGCGCAGGAACACTGCCAGCGCATCAACAATATTTTCACCTGAATCAGGATATTC
TTCTAATACCTGGAATGCTGTTTTCCCGGGGATCGCAGTGGTGAGTAACCATGCATCATCAGGAGTACGG
ATAAAATGCTTGATGGTCGGAAGAGGCATAAATTCCGTCAGCCAGTTTAGTCTGACCATCTCATCTGTAA
CATCATTGGCAACGCTACCTTTGCCATGTTTCAGAAACAACTCTGGCGCATCGGGCTTCCCATACAATCG
ATAGATTGTCGCACCTGATTGCCCGACATTATCGCGAGCCCATTTATACCCATATAAATCAGCATCCATG
TTGGAATTTAATCGCGGCCTAGAGCAAGACGTTTCCCGTTGAATATGGCTCATAACACCCCTTGTATTAC
TGTTTATGTAAGCAGACAGTTTTATTGTTCATGACCAAAATCCCTTAACGTGAGTTTTCGTTCCACTGAG
CGTCAGACCCCGTAGAAAAGATCAAAGGATCTTCTTGAGATCCTTTTTTTCTGCGCGTAATCTGCTGCTT
GCAAACAAAAAAACCACCGCTACCAGCGGTGGTTTGTTTGCCGGATCAAGAGCTACCAACTCTTTTTCCG
AAGGTAACTGGCTTCAGCAGAGCGCAGATACCAAATACTGTCCTTCTAGTGTAGCCGTAGTTAGGCCACC
ACTTCAAGAACTCTGTAGCACCGCCTACATACCTCGCTCTGCTAATCCTGTTACCAGTGGCTGCTGCCAG
TGGCGATAAGTCGTGTCTTACCGGGTTGGACTCAAGACGATAGTTACCGGATAAGGCGCAGCGGTCGGGC
TGAACGGGGGGTTCGTGCACACAGCCCAGCTTGGAGCGAACGACCTACACCGAACTGAGATACCTACAGC
GTGAGCTATGAGAAAGCGCCACGCTTCCCGAAGGGAGAAAGGCGGACAGGTATCCGGTAAGCGGCAGGGT
CGGAACAGGAGAGCGCACGAGGGAGCTTCCAGGGGGAAACGCCTGGTATCTTTATAGTCCTGTCGGGTTT
CGCCACCTCTGACTTGAGCGTCGATTTTTGTGATGCTCGTCAGGGGGGCGGAGCCTATGGAAAAACGCCA
GCAACGCGGCCTTTTTACGGTTCCTGGCCTTTTGCTGGCCTTTTGCTCACATGTTCTTTCCTGCGTTATC
CCCTGATTCTGTGGATAACCGTATTACCGCCTTTGAGTGAGCTGATACCGCTCGCCGCAGCCGAACGACC
GAGCGCAGCGAGTCAGTGAGCGAGGAAGCGGAAGAGCGCCTGATGCGGTATTTTCTCCTTACGCATCTGT
GCGGTATTTCACACCGCAATGGTGCACTCTCAGTACAATCTGCTCTGATGCCGCATAGTTAAGCCAGTAT
ACACTCCGCTATCGCTACGTGACTGGGTCATGGCTGCGCCCCGACACCCGCCAACACCCGCTGACGCGCC
CTGACGGGCTTGTCTGCTCCCGGCATCCGCTTACAGACAAGCTGTGACCGACTCCGGGAGCTGCATGTGT
CAGAGGTTTTCACCGTCATCACCGAAACGCGCGAGGCAGCTGCGGTAAAGCTCATCAGCGTGGTCGTGAA
GCGATTCACAGATGTCTGCCTGTTCATCCGCGTCCAGCTCGTTGAGTTTCTCCAGAAGCGTTAATGTCTG
GCTTCTGATAAAGCGGGCCATGTTAAGGGCGGTTTTTTCCTGTTTGGTCACTGATGCCTCCGTGTAAGGG
GGATTTCTGTTCATGGGGGTAATGATACCGATGAAACGAGAGAGGATGCTCACGATACGGGTTACTGATG
ATGAACATGCCCGGTTACTGGAACGTTGTGAGGGTAAACAACTGGCGGTATGGATGCGGCGGGACCAGAG
AAAAATCACTCAGGGTCAATGCCAGCGCTTCGTTAATACAGATGTAGGTGTTCCACAGGGTAGCCAGCAG
CATCCTGCGATGCAGATCCGGAACATAATGGTGCAGGGCGCTGACTTCCGCGTTTCCAGACTTTACGAAA
CACGGAAACCCAAGACCATTCATGTTGTTGCTCAGGTCGCAGACGTTTTGCAGCAGCAGTCGCTTCACGT
TCGCTCGCGTATCGGTGATTCATTCTGCTAACCAGTAAGGCAACCCCGCCAGCCTAGCCGGGTCCTCAAC
GACAGGAGCACGATCATGCGCACCCGTGGGGCCGCCATGCCGGCGATAATGGCCTGCTTCTCGCCGAAAC
GTTTGGTGGCGGGACCAGTGACGAAGGCTTGAGCGAGGGCGTGCAAGATTCCGAATACCGCAAGCGACAG
GCCGATCATCGTCGCGCTCCAGCGAAAGCGGTCCTCGCCGAAAATGACCCAGAGCGCTGCCGGCACCTGT
CCTACGAGTTGCATGATAAAGAACACAGTCATAAGTGCGGCGACGATAGTCATGCCCCGCGCCCACCGGA
AGGAGCTGACTGGGTTGAAGGCTCTCAAGGGCATCGGTCGAGATCCCGGTGCCTAATGAGTGAGCTAACT
TACATTAATTGCGTTGCGCTCACTGCCCGCTTTCCAGTCGGGAAACCTGTCGTGCCAGCTGCATTAATGA
ATCGGCCAACGCGCGGGGAGAGGCGGTTTGCGTATTGGGCGCCAGGGTGGTTTTTCTTTTCACCAGTGAC
ACGGGCAACAGCTGATTGCCCTTCACCGCCTGGCCCTGAGAGAGTTGCAGCAAGCGGTCCACGCTGGTTT
GCCCCAGCAGGCGAAAATCCTGTTTGATGGTGGTTAACGGCGGGATATAACATGAGCTGTCCTCGGTATC
GTCGTATCCCACTACCGAGATATCCGCACCAACGCGCAGCCCGGACTCGGTAATGGCGCGCATTGCGCCC
AGCGCCATCTGATCGTTGGCAACCAGCATCGCAGTGGGAACGATGCCCTCATTCAGCATTTGCATGGTTT
GTTGAAAACCGGACATGGCACTCCAGTCGCCTTCCCGTTCCGCTATCGGCTGAATTTGATTGCGAGTGAG
ATATTTATGCCAGCCAGCCAGACGCAGACGCGCCGAGACAGAACTTAATGGGCCCGCTAACAGCGCGATT
TGCTGGTGACCCAATGCGACCAGATGCTCCACGCCCAGTCGCGTACCGTCCTCATGGGAGAAAATAATAC
TGTTGATGGGTGTCTGGTCAGAGACATCAAGAAATAACGCCGGAACATTAGTGCAGGCAGCTTCCACAGC
AATGGCATCCTGGTCATCCAGCGGATAGTTAATGATCAGCCCACTGACGCGTTGCGCGAGAAGATTGTGC
ACCGCCGCTTTACAGGCTTCGACGCCGCTTCGTTCTACCATCGACACCACCACGCTGGCACCCAGTTGAT
CGGCGCGAGATTTAATCGCCGCGACAATTTGCGACGGCGCGTGCAGGGCCAGACTGGAGGTGGCAACGCC
AATCAGCAACGACTGTTTGCCCGCCAGTTGTTGTGCCACGCGGTTGGGAATGTAATTCAGCTCCGCCATC
GCCGCTTCCACTTTTTCCCGCGTTTTCGCAGAAACGTGGCTGGCCTGGTTCACCACGCGGGAAACGGTCT
GATAAGAGACACCGGCATACTCTGCGACATCGTATAACGTTACTGGTTTCACATTCACCACCCTGAATTG
ACTCTCTTCCGGGCGCTATCATGCCATACCGCGAAAGGTTTTGCGCCATTCGATGGTGTCCGGGATCTCG
ACGCTCTCCCTTATGCGACTCCTGCATTAGGAAGCAGCCCAGTAGTAGGTTGAGGCCGTTGAGCACCGCC
GCCGCAAGGAATGGTGCATGCAAGGAGATGGCGCCCAACAGTCCCCCGGCCACGGGGCCTGCCACCATAC
CCACGCCGAAACAAGCGCTCATGAGCCCGAAGTGGCGAGCCCGATCTTCCCCATCG
